>Addgene plasmid #143947 | TFORF1288 | addgene full sequence | sequence record 404608 | Addgene NGS Result
TTAATGTAGTCTTATGCAATACTCTTGTAGTCTTGCAACATGGTAACGATGAGTTAGCAACATGCCTTAC
AAGGAGAGAAAAAGCACCGTGCATGCCGATTGGTGGAAGTAAGGTGGTACGATCGTGCCTTATTAGGAAG
GCAACAGACGGGTCTGACATGGATTGGACGAACCACTGAATTGCCGCATTGCAGAGATATTGTATTTAAG
TGCCTAGCTCGATACATAAACGGGTCTCTCTGGTTAGACCAGATCTGAGCCTGGGAGCTCTCTGGCTAAC
TAGGGAACCCACTGCTTAAGCCTCAATAAAGCTTGCCTTGAGTGCTTCAAGTAGTGTGTGCCCGTCTGTT
GTGTGACTCTGGTAACTAGAGATCCCTCAGACCCTTTTAGTCAGTGTGGAAAATCTCTAGCAGTGGCGCC
CGAACAGGGACTTGAAAGCGAAAGGGAAACCAGAGGAGCTCTCTCGACGCAGGACTCGGCTTGCTGAAGC
GCGCACGGCAAGAGGCGAGGGGCGGCGACTGGTGAGTACGCCAAAAATTTTGACTAGCGGAGGCTAGAAG
GAGAGAGATGGGTGCGAGAGCGTCAGTATTAAGCGGGGGAGAATTAGATCGCGATGGGAAAAAATTCGGT
TAAGGCCAGGGGGAAAGAAAAAATATAAATTAAAACATATAGTATGGGCAAGCAGGGAGCTAGAACGATT
CGCAGTTAATCCTGGCCTGTTAGAAACATCAGAAGGCTGTAGACAAATACTGGGACAGCTACAACCATCC
CTTCAGACAGGATCAGAAGAACTTAGATCATTATATAATACAGTAGCAACCCTCTATTGTGTGCATCAAA
GGATAGAGATAAAAGACACCAAGGAAGCTTTAGACAAGATAGAGGAAGAGCAAAACAAAAGTAAGACCAC
CGCACAGCAAGCGGCCGCTGATCTTCAGACCTGGAGGAGGAGATATGAGGGACAATTGGAGAAGTGAATT
ATATAAATATAAAGTAGTAAAAATTGAACCATTAGGAGTAGCACCCACCAAGGCAAAGAGAAGAGTGGTG
CAGAGAGAAAAAAGAGCAGTGGGAATAGGAGCTTTGTTCCTTGGGTTCTTGGGAGCAGCAGGAAGCACTA
TGGGCGCAGCGTCAATGACGCTGACGGTACAGGCCAGACAATTATTGTCTGGTATAGTGCAGCAGCAGAA
CAATTTGCTGAGGGCTATTGAGGCGCAACAGCATCTGTTGCAACTCACAGTCTGGGGCATCAAGCAGCTC
CAGGCAAGAATCCTGGCTGTGGAAAGATACCTAAAGGATCAACAGCTCCTGGGGATTTGGGGTTGCTCTG
GAAAACTCATTTGCACCACTGCTGTGCCTTGGAATGCTAGTTGGAGTAATAAATCTCTGGAACAGATTTG
GAATCACACGACCTGGATGGAGTGGGACAGAGAAATTAACAATTACACAAGCTTAATACACTCCTTAATT
GAAGAATCGCAAAACCAGCAAGAAAAGAATGAACAAGAATTATTGGAATTAGATAAATGGGCAAGTTTGT
GGAATTGGTTTAACATAACAAATTGGCTGTGGTATATAAAATTATTCATAATGATAGTAGGAGGCTTGGT
AGGTTTAAGAATAGTTTTTGCTGTACTTTCTATAGTGAATAGAGTTAGGCAGGGATATTCACCATTATCG
TTTCAGACCCACCTCCCAACCCCGAGGGGACCCATGCATTGCATCTCAATTAGTCAGCAACCAGGTGTGG
AAAGTCCCCAGGCTCCCCAGCAGGCAGAAGTATGCAAAGCATGCGTCTCAATTAGTCAGCAACCATAGTC
CCGCCCCTAACTCCGCCCATCCCGCCCCTAACTCCGCCCAGTTCCGCCCATTCTCCGCCCCATGGCTGAC
TAATTTTTTTTATTTATGCAGAGGCCGAGGCCGCCTCGGCCTCTGAGCTATTCCAGAAGTAGTGAGGAGG
CTTTTTTGGAGGCCTAGGCTTTTGCAAAAAGCTTTCTAGAGGTACCACCGGAGCTTACCATGACCGAGTA
CAAGCCCACGGTGCGCCTCGCCACCCGCGACGACGTCCCCAGGGCCGTACGCACCCTCGCCGCCGCGTTC
GCCGACTACCCCGCCACGCGCCACACCGTCGATCCGGACCGCCACATCGAGCGGGTCACCGAGCTGCAAG
AACTCTTCCTCACGCGCGTCGGGCTCGACATCGGCAAGGTGTGGGTCGCGGACGACGGCGCCGCCGTGGC
GGTCTGGACCACGCCGGAGAGCGTCGAAGCGGGGGCGGTGTTCGCCGAGATCGGCCCGCGCATGGCCGAG
TTGAGCGGTTCCCGGCTGGCCGCGCAGCAACAGATGGAAGGCCTCCTGGCGCCGCACCGGCCCAAGGAGC
CCGCGTGGTTCCTGGCCACCGTCGGCGTCTCGCCCGACCACCAGGGCAAGGGTCTGGGCAGCGCCGTCGT
GCTCCCCGGAGTGGAGGCGGCCGAGCGCGCCGGGGTGCCCGCCTTCCTGGAGACCTCCGCGCCCCGCAAC
CTCCCCTTCTACGAGCGGCTCGGCTTCACCGTCACCGCCGACGTCGAGGTGCCCGAAGGACCGCGCACCT
GGTGCATGACCCGCAAGCCCGGTGCCAGTTAACGAATTCTAGATCTTGAGACAAATGGCAGTATTCATCC
ACAATTTTAAAAGAAAAGGGGGGATTGGGGGGTACAGTGCAGGGGAAAGAATAGTAGACATAATAGCAAC
AGACATACAAACTAAAGAATTACAAAAACAAATTACAAAAATTCAAAATTTTCGGGTTTATTACAGGGAC
AGCAGAGATCCACTTTGGCGCCGGCTCGAGGCCTGCAGGTGCAAAGATGGATAAAGTTTTAAACAGAGAG
GAATCTTTGCAGCTAATGGACCTTCTAGGTCTTGAAAGGAGTGGGAATTGGCTCCGGTGCCCGTCAGTGG
GCAGAGCGCACATCGCCCACAGTCCCCGAGAAGTTGGGGGGAGGGGTCGGCAATTGAACCGGTGCCTAGA
GAAGGTGGCGCGGGGTAAACTGGGAAAGTGATGTCGTGTACTGGCTCCGCCTTTTTCCCGAGGGTGGGGG
AGAACCGTATATAAGTGCAGTAGTCGCCGTGAACGTTCTTTTTCGCAACGGGTTTGCCGCCAGAACACAG
GTAAGTGCCGTGTGTGGTTCCCGCGGGCCTGGCCTCTTTACGGGTTATGGCCCTTGCGTGCCTTGAATTA
CTTCCACCTGGCTGCAGTACGTGATTCTTGATCCCGAGCTTCGGGTTGGAAGTGGGTGGGAGAGTTCGAG
GCCTTGCGCTTAAGGAGCCCCTTCGCCTCGTGCTTGAGTTGAGGCCTGGCCTGGGCGCTGGGGCCGCCGC
GTGCGAATCTGGTGGCACCTTCGCGCCTGTCTCGCTGCTTTCGATAAGTCTCTAGCCATTTAAAATTTTT
GATGACCTGCTGCGACGCTTTTTTTCTGGCAAGATAGTCTTGTAAATGCGGGCCAAGATCTGCACACTGG
TATTTCGGTTTTTGGGGCCGCGGGCGGCGACGGGGCCCGTGCGTCCCAGCGCACATGTTCGGCGAGGCGG
GGCCTGCGAGCGCGGCCACCGAGAATCGGACGGGGGTAGTCTCAAGCTGGCCGGCCTGCTCTGGTGCCTG
GCCTCGCGCCGCCGTGTATCGCCCCGCCCTGGGCGGCAAGGCTGGCCCGGTCGGCACCAGTTGCGTGAGC
GGAAAGATGGCCGCTTCCCGGCCCTGCTGCAGGGAGCTCAAAATGGAGGACGCGGCGCTCGGGAGAGCGG
GCGGGTGAGTCACCCACACAAAGGAAAAGGGCCTTTCCGTCCTCAGCCGTCGCTTCATGTGACTCCACGG
AGTACCGGGCGCCGTCCAGGCACCTCGATTAGTTCTCGAGCTTTTGGAGTACGTCGTCTTTAGGTTGGGG
GGAGGGGTTTTATGCGATGGAGTTTCCCCACACTGAGTGGGTGGAGACTGAAGTTAGGCCAGCTTGGCAC
TTGATGTAATTCTCCTTGGAATTTGCCCTTTTTGAGTTTGGATCTTGGTTCATTCTCAAGCCTCAGACAG
TGGTTCAAAGTTTTTTTCTTCCATTTCAGGTGTCGTGAGGCTAGCACCGCCACCATGGCGCACGAATCCG
AGAGGAGCTCTCGTCTCGGGGTGCCCTGCGGGGAGCCGGCAGAGCTCGGAGGTGATGCTAGCGAGGAGGA
TCACCCCCAAGTCTGTGCCAAGTGCTGCGCACAATTCACTGACCCAACTGAATTCCTCGCCCACCAGAAC
GCATGTTCTACTGACCCTCCTGTAATGGTGATAATTGGGGGCCAGGAGAACCCCAACAACTCTTCGGCCT
CCTCTGAACCCCGGCCTGAGGGTCACAATAATCCTCAGGTCATGGACACAGAGCATAGCAACCCCCCAGA
TTCTGGGTCCTCCGTGCCCACGGATCCCACCTGGGGCCCAGAGAGGAGAGGAGAGGAGTCTTCAGGGCAT
TTCCTGGTCGCTGCCACAGGGGCAGAAACGCCCAAGCAGGCCTTCTTCCACCTTTACCACCCACTGGGGT
CACAGCATCCTTTCTCTGCTGGAGGGGTTGGGCGAAGCCACAAACCCACCCCTGCCCCTTCCCCAGCCTT
GCCAGGCAGCACAGATCAGCTGATTGCCTCGCCTCATCTGGCATTCCCAAGCACCACGGGACTACTGGCA
GCACAGTGTCTTGGGGCAGCCCGAGGCCTTGAGGCCACTGCCTCCCCAGGGCTCCTGAAGCCAAAGAATG
GAAGTGGTGAGCTGAGCTACGGAGAAGTGATGGGTCCCTTGGAGAAGCCTGGTGGAAGGCACAAATGCCG
CTTCTGTGCCAAAGTATTTGGCAGTGACAGTGCCCTGCAGATCCACCTTCGTTCCCACACGGGTGAGAGG
CCCTATAAGTGCAATGTCTGTGGAAACCGTTTTACCACCCGTGGCAACCTCAAAGTGCATTTCCACCGGC
ATCGTGAGAAGTACCCACATGTGCAGATGAACCCACACCCAGTACCAGAGCACCTAGACTATGTCATTAC
CAGCAGTGGCTTGCCTTATGGTATGTCCGTGCCACCAGAGAAGGCCGAGGAGGAGGCAGCCACTCCAGGT
GGAGGGGTTGAGCGCAAGCCTCTGGTGGCCTCCACAACAGCACTCAGTGCCACAGAGAGCCTGACTCTGC
TCTCCACCAGTGCAGGCACAGCCACGGCTCCAGGACTCCCTGCTTTCAATAAGTTTGTGCTCATGAAAGC
AGTGGAACCCAAGAATAAAGCTGATGAAAACACCCCCCCAGGGAGTGAGGGCTCAGCCATCAGTGGAGTG
GCAGAAAGTAGCACGGCAACTCGCATGCAACTAAGTAAGTTGGTGACTTCACTACCAAGCTGGGCACTGC
TTACCAACCACTTCAAGTCCACTGGCAGCTTCCCCTTCCCCTATGTGCTAGAGCCCTTGGGGGCCTCACC
CTCTGAGACATCAAAGCTGCAGCAACTGGTAGAAAAGATTGACCGGCAAGGAGCTGTGGCGGTGACCTCA
GCTGCCTCAGGAGCCCCCACCACCTCTGCCCCTGCACCTTCATCCTCAGCCTCTTCTGGACCTAACCAGT
GTGTCATCTGTCTCCGAGTGCTTAGCTGTCCTCGGGCCCTACGCCTTCATTATGGCCAACATGGAGGTGA
GAGGCCCTTCAAATGCAAAGTGTGTGGCAGAGCCTTCTCCACCAGGGGTAATCTGCGTGCACATTTCGTG
GGCCACAAGGCCAGTCCAGCTGCCCGGGCACAGAATTCCTGCCCCATCTGCCAGAAGAAGTTCACCAATG
CTGTCACTCTGCAGCAGCATGTCCGGATGCACCTGGGGGGCCAGATCCCCAACGGTGGTACTGCACTCCC
TGAAGGTGGAGGAGCTGCTCAGGAGAATGGCTCCGAGCAATCTACAGTCTCCGGGGCACGGAGTTTCCCC
CAGCAGCAGTCCCAGCAGCCATCACCGGAAGAGGAGTTGTCTGAGGAGGAGGAAGAGGAGGATGAGGAAG
AAGAGGAAGATGTGACTGATGAAGATTCCCTGGCAGGGAGAGGCTCAGAGAGTGGAGGTGAGAAGGCAAT
ATCAGTGAGAGGTGATTCAGAAGAGGCATCTGGGGCAGAGGAGGAGGTGGGGACAGTGGCGGCAGCAGCC
ACAGCTGGGAAGGAGATGGACAGTAATGAGAAAACTACTCAACAGTCTTCTTTGCCACCACCACCACCAC
CTGACAGCCTGGATCAGCCTCAGCCAATGGAGCAGGGAAGCAGTGGTGTTTTAGGAGGCAAGGAAGAGGG
GGGCAAACCGGAGAGAAGCTCAAGTCCGGCATCAGCACTCACCCCAGAAGGGGAAGCCACCAGCGTGACC
TTGGTAGAGGAGCTGAGCCTGCAGGAGGCAATGAGAAAGGAGCCAGGAGAGAGCAGCAGCAGAAAGGCCT
GCGAAGTGTGTGGCCAGGCCTTTCCCTCCCAGGCAGCTCTGGAGGAGCATCAGAAGACCCACCCCAAGGA
GGGGCCGCTCTTCACTTGTGTTTTCTGCAGGCAGGGCTTTCTTGAGCGGGCTACCCTCAAGAAGCATATG
CTCCTGGCACACCACCAGAACCAGTATGTGGCATTCCTGTCAAATGGCCTGCCCATGAAGCCCTGGAATT
CCAGCTCCACCTCCACTACCACTCCAAGCCTGGCCCCACCAGTGCTGTTTGGCCTAGGAACTGTGGCTGG
GAAGGTGCCTCCAACAATGGGATCCAGGGAAGCCAAGGAGAAGACAGCCCCCCTCCTATTTCAGCCTCCT
GCACCCAAGGCAGTGCCTGAGAAGCCCATCATAGACAAGAAGTAGTAATGAACTAGTCCGTAACTTGAAA
GTATTTCGATTTCTTGGCTTTATATATCTTGTGGAAAGGACGATTATGCTGAACAATAATGTCTGCCACG
CGTTAAGTCGACAATCAACCTCTGGATTACAAAATTTGTGAAAGATTGACTGGTATTCTTAACTATGTTG
CTCCTTTTACGCTATGTGGATACGCTGCTTTAATGCCTTTGTATCATGCTATTGCTTCCCGTATGGCTTT
CATTTTCTCCTCCTTGTATAAATCCTGGTTGCTGTCTCTTTATGAGGAGTTGTGGCCCGTTGTCAGGCAA
CGTGGCGTGGTGTGCACTGTGTTTGCTGACGCAACCCCCACTGGTTGGGGCATTGCCACCACCTGTCAGC
TCCTTTCCGGGACTTTCGCTTTCCCCCTCCCTATTGCCACGGCGGAACTCATCGCCGCCTGCCTTGCCCG
CTGCTGGACAGGGGCTCGGCTGTTGGGCACTGACAATTCCGTGGTGTTGTCGGGGAAATCATCGTCCTTT
CCTTGGCTGCTCGCCTGTGTTGCCACCTGGATTCTGCGCGGGACGTCCTTCTGCTACGTCCCTTCGGCCC
TCAATCCAGCGGACCTTCCTTCCCGCGGCCTGCTGCCGGCTCTGCGGCCTCTTCCGCGTCTTCGCCTTCG
CCCTCAGACGAGTCGGATCTCCCTTTGGGCCGCCTCCCCGCGTCGACTTTAAGACCAATGACTTACAAGG
CAGCTGTAGATCTTAGCCACTTTTTAAAAGAAAAGGGGGGACTGGAAGGGCTAATTCACTCCCAACGAAG
ACAAGATCTGCTTTTTGCTTGTACTGGGTCTCTCTGGTTAGACCAGATCTGAGCCTGGGAGCTCTCTGGC
TAACTAGGGAACCCACTGCTTAAGCCTCAATAAAGCTTGCCTTGAGTGCTTCAAGTAGTGTGTGCCCGTC
TGTTGTGTGACTCTGGTAACTAGAGATCCCTCAGACCCTTTTAGTCAGTGTGGAAAATCTCTAGCAGTAC
GTATAGTAGTTCATGTCATCTTATTATTCAGTATTTATAACTTGCAAAGAAATGAATATCAGAGAGTGAG
AGGAACTTGTTTATTGCAGCTTATAATGGTTACAAATAAAGCAATAGCATCACAAATTTCACAAATAAAG
CATTTTTTTCACTGCATTCTAGTTGTGGTTTGTCCAAACTCATCAATGTATCTTATCATGTCTGGCTCTA
GCTATCCCGCCCCTAACTCCGCCCATCCCGCCCCTAACTCCGCCCAGTTCCGCCCATTCTCCGCCCCATG
GCTGACTAATTTTTTTTATTTATGCAGAGGCCGAGGCCGCCTCGGCCTCTGAGCTATTCCAGAAGTAGTG
AGGAGGCTTTTTTGGAGGCCTAGGGACGTACCCAATTCGCCCTATAGTGAGTCGTATTACGCGCGCTCAC
TGGCCGTCGTTTTACAACGTCGTGACTGGGAAAACCCTGGCGTTACCCAACTTAATCGCCTTGCAGCACA
TCCCCCTTTCGCCAGCTGGCGTAATAGCGAAGAGGCCCGCACCGATCGCCCTTCCCAACAGTTGCGCAGC
CTGAATGGCGAATGGG
[124 nt withheld, positions 8417-8540]
C
[91 nt withheld, positions 8542-8632]
A
[49 nt withheld, positions 8634-8682]
CCTTTGACGTTGGAGTCCACGTTCTTT
[37 nt withheld, positions 8710-8746]
ACCCTATCTCGGTCTATTCTTTTGATTTATAAGGGATTTTGCCGATTTCGGCCTATTGGTTAAAAAATGA
GCTGATTTAACAAAAATTTAACGCGAATTTTAACAAAATATTAACGCTTACAATTTAGGTGGCACTTTTC
GGGGAAATGTGCGCGGAACCCCTATTTGTTTATTTTTCTAAATACATTCAAATATGTATCCGCTCATGAG
ACAATAACCCTGATAAATGCTTCAATAATATTGAAAAAGGAAGAGTATGAGTATTCAACATTTCCGTGTC
GCCCTTATTCCCTTTTTTGCGGCATTTTGCCTTCCTGTTTTTGCTCACCCAGAAACGCTGGTGAAAGTAA
AAGATGCTGAAGATCAGTTGGGTGCACGAGTGGGTTACATCGAACTGGATCTCAACAGCGGTAAGATCCT
TGAGAGTTTTCGCCCCGAAGAACGTTTTCCAATGATGAGCACTTTTAAAGTTCTGCTATGTGGCGCGGTA
TTATCCCGTATTGACGCCGGGCAAGAGCAACTCGGTCGCCGCATACACTATTCTCAGAATGACTTGGTTG
AGTACTCACCAGTCACAGAAAAGCATCTTACGGATGGCATGACAGTAAGAGAATTATGCAGTGCTGCCAT
AACCATGAGTGATAACACTGCGGCCAACTTACTTCTGACAACGATCGGAGGACCGAAGGAGCTAACCGCT
TTTTTGCACAACATGGGGGATCATGTAACTCGCCTTGATCGTTGGGAACCGGAGCTGAATGAAGCCATAC
CAAACGACGAGCGTGACACCACGATGCCTGTAGCAATGGCAACAACGTTGCGCAAACTATTAACTGGCGA
ACTACTTACTCTAGCTTCCCGGCAACAATTAATAGACTGGATGGAGGCGGATAAAGTTGCAGGACCACTT
CTGCGCTCGGCCCTTCCGGCTGGCTGGTTTATTGCTGATAAATCTGGAGCCGGTGAGCGTGGGTCTCGCG
GTATCATTGCAGCACTGGGGCCAGATGGTAAGCCCTCCCGTATCGTAGTTATCTACACGACGGGGAGTCA
GGCAACTATGGATGAACGAAATAGACAGATCGCTGAGATAGGTGCCTCACTGATTAAGCATTGGTAACTG
TCAGACCAAGTTTACTCATATATACTTTAGATTGATTTAAAACTTCATTTTTAATTTAAAAGGATCTAGG
TGAAGATCCTTTTTGATAATCTCATGACCAAAATCCCTTAACGTGAGTTTTCGTTCCACTGAGCGTCAGA
CCCCGTAGAAAAGATCAAAGGATCTTCTTGAGATCCTTTTTTTCTGCGCGTAATCTGCTGCTTGCAAACA
AAAAAACCACCGCTACCAGCGGTGGTTTGTTTGCCGGATCAAGAGCTACCAACTCTTTTTCCGAAGGTAA
CTGGCTTCAGCAGAGCGCAGATACCAAATACTGTTCTTCTAGTGTAGCCGTAGTTAGGCCACCACTTCAA
GAACTCTGTAGCACCGCCTACATACCTCGCTCTGCTAATCCTGTTACCAGTGGCTGCTGCCAGTGGCGAT
AAGTCGTGTCTTACCGGGTTGGACTCAAGACGATAGTTACCGGATAAGGCGCAGCGGTCGGGCTGAACGG
GGGGTTCGTGCACACAGCCCAGCTTGGAGCGAACGACCTACACCGAACTGAGATACCTACAGCGTGAGCT
ATGAGAAAGCGCCACGCTTCCCGAAGGGAGAAAGGCGGACAGGTATCCGGTAAGCGGCAGGGTCGGAACA
GGAGAGCGCACGAGGGAGCTTCCAGGGGGAAACGCCTGGTATCTTTATAGTCCTGTCGGGTTTCGCCACC
TCTGACTTGAGCGTCGATTTTTGTGATGCTCGTCAGGGGGGCGGAGCCTATGGAAAAACGCCAGCAACGC
GGCCTTTTTACGGTTCCTGGCCTTTTGCTGGCCTTTTGCTCACATGTTCTTTCCTGCGTTATCCCCTGAT
TCTGTGGATAACCGTATTACCGCCTTTGAGTGAGCTGATACCGCTCGCCGCAGCCGAACGACCGAGCGCA
GCGAGTCAGTGAGCGAGGAAGCGGAAGAGCGCCCAATACGCAAACCGCCTCTCCCCGCGCGTTGGCCGAT
TCATTAATGCAGCTGGCACGACAGGTTTCCCGACTGGAAAGCGGGCAGTGAGCGCAACGCAATTAATGTG
AGTTAGCTCACTCATTAGGCACCCCAGGCTTTACACTTTATGCTTCCGGCTCGTATGTTGTGTGGAATTG
TGAGCGGATAACAATTTCACACAGGAAACAGCTATGACCATGATTACGCCAAGCGCGCAATTAACCCTCA
CTAAAGGGAACAAAAGCTGGAGCTGCAAGC
Features (pLannotate 1.2.2; 31 found; start..end, strand, type, name):
      5..231     +  promoter       RSV promoter: Rous sarcoma virus enhancer/promoter
    232..412     +  LTR            5' LTR (truncated): truncated 5' long terminal repeat (LTR) from HIV-1
    459..584     +  misc_feature   HIV-1 Ψ: packaging signal of human immunodeficiency virus type 1
    568..931     +  CDS            HIV-1 gag (fragment): gag protein from human immunodeficiency virus 1; gag
   1077..1310    +  misc_feature   RRE: The Rev response element (RRE) of HIV-1 allows for Rev-dependent mRNA export from the nucleus to the cytoplasm.
   1687..1713    +  CDS            Rev (fragment): human immunodeficiency virus 1 (HIV-1) Rev protein; rev; enhances nuclear export of unspliced and incompletely spliced viral mRNAs
   1720..1743    +  promoter       SV40 promoter (fragment): SV40 early promoter
   1744..1815    +  promoter       SV40 promoter (fragment): SV40 enhancer and early promoter
   1839..1974    +  rep_origin     SV40 ori: SV40 origin of replication
   2020..2616    +  CDS            PuroR (fragment): puromycin N-acetyltransferase; pac from Streptomyces; confers resistance to puromycin
   2665..2782    +  misc_feature   cPPT/CTS: central polypurine tract and central termination sequence of HIV-1
   2847..2913    +  CDS            small t antigen (fragment): SV40 (simian virus 40) small t antigen
   2920..4098    +  promoter       EF-1α promoter: strong constitutive promoter for human elongation factor EF-1α
   4160..6688    +  CDS            SALL2 (fragment): SALL2_HUMAN - Also known as KIAA0360, SAL2, ZNF795. Experimental evidence at protein level: Swiss-Prot protein existence level 1. Probable transcription factor that plays a role in eye development before, during, and after optic fissure closure. From Homo sapiens (Human).
   6848..6901    +  promoter       U6 promoter (fragment): RNA polymerase III promoter for human U6 snRNA
   6943..7531    +  misc_feature   WPRE: woodchuck hepatitis virus posttranscriptional regulatory element
   7582..7601    +  misc_feature   cPPT/CTS (fragment): central polypurine tract and central termination sequence of HIV-1
   7603..7836    +  LTR            3' LTR (ΔU3): self-inactivating 3' long terminal repeat (LTR) from HIV-1
   7914..8035    +  polyA_signal   SV40 poly(A) signal: SV40 polyadenylation signal
   8075..8210    +  rep_origin     SV40 ori: SV40 origin of replication
   8231..8249    -  promoter       T7 promoter: promoter for bacteriophage T7 RNA polymerase
   8257..8412    +  CDS            lacZα (fragment): LacZα fragment of β-galactosidase; lacZ fragment
   8417..8845    +  rep_origin     f1 ori (sequence partly withheld): f1 bacteriophage origin of replication; arrow indicates direction of (+) strand synthesis
   8898..9002    +  promoter       AmpR promoter: bla
   9003..9863    +  CDS            AmpR: β-lactamase; bla; confers resistance to ampicillin, carbenicillin, and related antibiotics
  10034..10622   +  rep_origin     ori: high-copy-number ColE1/pMB1/pBR322/pUC origin of replication
  10805..10897   +  CDS            lacI (fragment): lac repressor; lacI; The lac repressor binds to the lac operator to inhibit transcription in E. coli. This inhibition can be relieved by adding lactose or isopropyl-β-D-thiogalactopyranoside (IPTG).
  10910..10931   +  protein_bind   CAP binding site: CAP binding activates transcription in the presence of cAMP. E. coli catabolite activator protein
  10946..10976   +  promoter       lac promoter: promoter for the E. coli lac operon
  10980..11002   +  protein_bind   lac operator (fragment): The lac repressor binds to the lac operator to inhibit transcription in E. coli. This inhibition can be relieved by adding lactose or isopropyl-β-D-thiogalactopyranoside (IPTG). lac repressor encoded by lacI
  11045..11063   +  promoter       T3 promoter: promoter for bacteriophage T3 RNA polymerase
