[The description below was written by a language model from this plasmid's Addgene catalogue record and pLannotate feature annotations shown in this document.]
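Description:
TFORF1288 is a lentiviral mammalian expression plasmid built on the pLX_TRC317 backbone. It carries the human transcription factor SALL2 as one member of a barcoded transcription factor ORF collection. The sequenced plasmid is about 11.1 kb. In bacteria it is maintained through a high-copy ColE1/pUC-type origin and selected with ampicillin via the β-lactamase gene. An f1 origin and remnants of a lac/T7/T3 cloning region are also present in the backbone. The depositor warns that the plasmid can recombine, a common issue with LTR-containing vectors.

The transfer cassette has a third-generation, self-inactivating layout. An RSV promoter is fused to a truncated HIV-1 5' LTR and drives genomic RNA production in packaging cells. It is followed by the Ψ packaging signal with a short gag fragment, the Rev response element for Rev-dependent nuclear export, a cPPT/CTS, and a ΔU3 3' LTR that disables LTR promoter activity after integration. Within this unit, an SV40 promoter drives puromycin N-acetyltransferase so that transduced cells can be selected. Downstream, the strong constitutive EF-1α promoter drives the synthesized SALL2 ORF, and a WPRE after the ORF enhances transcript expression.

According to the record, each plasmid in the collection has a unique 24-bp barcode, though the feature table does not annotate it. The short U6 promoter fragment annotated between the ORF and the WPRE does not appear to be a functional promoter. The stated use is to overexpress SALL2 in mammalian cells, particularly in pooled screens where the barcode identifies which factor each cell received, as in directed differentiation studies.
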