Addgene plasmid #143947: TFORF1288
Purpose: Lentiviral vector for overexpressing transcription factor ORFs with unique 24-bp barcodes. Barcodes facilitate identification of transcription factors in pooled screens.
Depositing lab: Feng Zhang. Depositing organization: Broad Institute. Publication: A transcription factor atlas of directed differentiation. Joung J, Ma S, Tay T, Geiger-Schuller KR, Kirchgatterer PC, Verdine VK, Guo B, Arias-Garcia MA, Allen WE, Singh A, Kuksenko O, Abudayyeh OO, Gootenberg JS, Fu Z, Macrae RK, Buenrostro JD, Regev A, Zhang F. Cell. 2023 Jan 5;186(1):209-229.e26. doi: 10.1016/j.cell.2022.11.026. PubMed 36608654.
Backbone
  Vector backbone: pLX_TRC317
  Backbone manufacturer: Broad Institute Genetic Perturbation Platform
  Backbone size w/o insert (bp): 8264
  Vector type: Mammalian Expression, Lentiviral
  Selectable markers: Puromycin
Growth in bacteria
  Bacterial resistance: Ampicillin, 100 μg/mL
  Growth temperature: 37°C
  Growth strain: NEB Stable
  Copy number: High Copy
Gene/Insert
  Gene/Insert name: SALL2
  Species: H. sapiens (human)
  Insert size (bp): 2822
  Entrez Gene: SALL2 (a.k.a. COLB, HSAL2, Sal-2, ZNF795, p150(Sal2))
  Promoter: EF1a
  Cloning method: Unknown
  Sequencing primers: 5′ GGGTGGAGACTGAAGTTAGGCCAG; 3′ CACATAGCGTAAAAGGAGCAACATAG
Terms and licenses: Academic/Nonprofit Terms; Industry Terms: Not Available to Industry
Depositor comments: NM_001291447,ENST00000450879 . The transcription factor ORF portion of this plasmid was synthesized by Genewiz. Please test multiple small colonies in case of plasmid recombination. To make this collection available in a timely manner, a portion of this collection was not fully sequenced by Addgene. If an Addgene verified full plasmid sequence is not available, please contact us prior to placing an order to request the full sequence.
How to cite: TFORF1288 was a gift from Feng Zhang (Addgene plasmid # 143947 ; http://n2t.net/addgene:143947 ; RRID:Addgene_143947)
