>Addgene plasmid #143947 | TFORF1288 | depositor partial sequence | sequence record 283968 | Insert
ACCGCCACCATGGCGCACGAATCCGAGAGGAGCTCTCGTCTCGGGGTGCCCTGCGGGGAGCCGGCAGAGC
TCGGAGGTGATGCTAGCGAGGAGGATCACCCCCAAGTCTGTGCCAAGTGCTGCGCACAATTCACTGACCC
AACTGAATTCCTCGCCCACCAGAACGCATGTTCTACTGACCCTCCTGTAATGGTGATAATTGGGGGCCAG
GAGAACCCCAACAACTCTTCGGCCTCCTCTGAACCCCGGCCTGAGGGTCACAATAATCCTCAGGTCATGG
ACACAGAGCATAGCAACCCCCCAGATTCTGGGTCCTCCGTGCCCACGGATCCCACCTGGGGCCCAGAGAG
GAGAGGAGAGGAGTCTTCAGGGCATTTCCTGGTCGCTGCCACAGGGGCAGAAACGCCCAAGCAGGCCTTC
TTCCACCTTTACCACCCACTGGGGTCACAGCATCCTTTCTCTGCTGGAGGGGTTGGGCGAAGCCACAAAC
CCACCCCTGCCCCTTCCCCAGCCTTGCCAGGCAGCACAGATCAGCTGATTGCCTCGCCTCATCTGGCATT
CCCAAGCACCACGGGACTACTGGCAGCACAGTGTCTTGGGGCAGCCCGAGGCCTTGAGGCCACTGCCTCC
CCAGGGCTCCTGAAGCCAAAGAATGGAAGTGGTGAGCTGAGCTACGGAGAAGTGATGGGTCCCTTGGAGA
AGCCTGGTGGAAGGCACAAATGCCGCTTCTGTGCCAAAGTATTTGGCAGTGACAGTGCCCTGCAGATCCA
CCTTCGTTCCCACACGGGTGAGAGGCCCTATAAGTGCAATGTCTGTGGAAACCGTTTTACCACCCGTGGC
AACCTCAAAGTGCATTTCCACCGGCATCGTGAGAAGTACCCACATGTGCAGATGAACCCACACCCAGTAC
CAGAGCACCTAGACTATGTCATTACCAGCAGTGGCTTGCCTTATGGTATGTCCGTGCCACCAGAGAAGGC
CGAGGAGGAGGCAGCCACTCCAGGTGGAGGGGTTGAGCGCAAGCCTCTGGTGGCCTCCACAACAGCACTC
AGTGCCACAGAGAGCCTGACTCTGCTCTCCACCAGTGCAGGCACAGCCACGGCTCCAGGACTCCCTGCTT
TCAATAAGTTTGTGCTCATGAAAGCAGTGGAACCCAAGAATAAAGCTGATGAAAACACCCCCCCAGGGAG
TGAGGGCTCAGCCATCAGTGGAGTGGCAGAAAGTAGCACGGCAACTCGCATGCAACTAAGTAAGTTGGTG
ACTTCACTACCAAGCTGGGCACTGCTTACCAACCACTTCAAGTCCACTGGCAGCTTCCCCTTCCCCTATG
TGCTAGAGCCCTTGGGGGCCTCACCCTCTGAGACATCAAAGCTGCAGCAACTGGTAGAAAAGATTGACCG
GCAAGGAGCTGTGGCGGTGACCTCAGCTGCCTCAGGAGCCCCCACCACCTCTGCCCCTGCACCTTCATCC
TCAGCCTCTTCTGGACCTAACCAGTGTGTCATCTGTCTCCGAGTGCTTAGCTGTCCTCGGGCCCTACGCC
TTCATTATGGCCAACATGGAGGTGAGAGGCCCTTCAAATGCAAAGTGTGTGGCAGAGCCTTCTCCACCAG
GGGTAATCTGCGTGCACATTTCGTGGGCCACAAGGCCAGTCCAGCTGCCCGGGCACAGAATTCCTGCCCC
ATCTGCCAGAAGAAGTTCACCAATGCTGTCACTCTGCAGCAGCATGTCCGGATGCACCTGGGGGGCCAGA
TCCCCAACGGTGGTACTGCACTCCCTGAAGGTGGAGGAGCTGCTCAGGAGAATGGCTCCGAGCAATCTAC
AGTCTCCGGGGCACGGAGTTTCCCCCAGCAGCAGTCCCAGCAGCCATCACCGGAAGAGGAGTTGTCTGAG
GAGGAGGAAGAGGAGGATGAGGAAGAAGAGGAAGATGTGACTGATGAAGATTCCCTGGCAGGGAGAGGCT
CAGAGAGTGGAGGTGAGAAGGCAATATCAGTGAGAGGTGATTCAGAAGAGGCATCTGGGGCAGAGGAGGA
GGTGGGGACAGTGGCGGCAGCAGCCACAGCTGGGAAGGAGATGGACAGTAATGAGAAAACTACTCAACAG
TCTTCTTTGCCACCACCACCACCACCTGACAGCCTGGATCAGCCTCAGCCAATGGAGCAGGGAAGCAGTG
GTGTTTTAGGAGGCAAGGAAGAGGGGGGCAAACCGGAGAGAAGCTCAAGTCCGGCATCAGCACTCACCCC
AGAAGGGGAAGCCACCAGCGTGACCTTGGTAGAGGAGCTGAGCCTGCAGGAGGCAATGAGAAAGGAGCCA
GGAGAGAGCAGCAGCAGAAAGGCCTGCGAAGTGTGTGGCCAGGCCTTTCCCTCCCAGGCAGCTCTGGAGG
AGCATCAGAAGACCCACCCCAAGGAGGGGCCGCTCTTCACTTGTGTTTTCTGCAGGCAGGGCTTTCTTGA
GCGGGCTACCCTCAAGAAGCATATGCTCCTGGCACACCACCAGAACCAGTATGTGGCATTCCTGTCAAAT
GGCCTGCCCATGAAGCCCTGGAATTCCAGCTCCACCTCCACTACCACTCCAAGCCTGGCCCCACCAGTGC
TGTTTGGCCTAGGAACTGTGGCTGGGAAGGTGCCTCCAACAATGGGATCCAGGGAAGCCAAGGAGAAGAC
AGCCCCCCTCCTATTTCAGCCTCCTGCACCCAAGGCAGTGCCTGAGAAGCCCATCATAGACAAGAAGTAG
TAATGAACTAGTCCGTAACTTGAAAGTATTTCGATTTCTTGGCTTTATATATCTTGTGGAAAGGACGATT
ATGCTGAACAATAATGTCTGCC
