>Addgene plasmid #143947 | TFORF1288 | depositor partial sequence | sequence record 283969 | Barcode
TTATGCTGAACAATAATGTCTGCC
